Addgene plasmid #195683: pBEL2572
Purpose: Expression/purification of 6xHis-TEV-MlaC(V171R)
Depositing lab: Gira Bhabha & Damian Ekiert. Depositing organization: NYU Grossman School of Medicine. Publication: Protein-protein interactions in the Mla lipid transport system probed by computational structure prediction and deep mutational scanning. MacRae MR, Puvanendran D, Haase MAB, Coudray N, Kolich L, Lam C, Baek M, Bhabha G, Ekiert DC. J Biol Chem. 2023 Apr 24:104744. doi: 10.1016/j.jbc.2023.104744. PubMed 37100290.
Backbone
  Vector backbone: pET21a
  Vector type: Bacterial Expression
Growth in bacteria
  Bacterial resistance: Ampicillin, 100 μg/mL
  Growth temperature: 37°C
  Growth strain: DH5alpha
  Copy number: High Copy
Gene/Insert
  Gene/Insert name: MlaC
  Species: E. coli
  Mutation: 6xHis-TEV-MlaC(V171R)
  Cloning method: Gibson Cloning
Terms and licenses: Academic/Nonprofit Terms; Industry Terms: Not Available to Industry
Depositor comments: Please visit https://www.biorxiv.org/content/10.1101/2022.12.09.519820v1 for bioRxiv preprint.
How to cite: pBEL2572 was a gift from Gira Bhabha & Damian Ekiert (Addgene plasmid # 195683 ; http://n2t.net/addgene:195683 ; RRID:Addgene_195683)
