[The description below was written by a language model from this plasmid's Addgene catalogue record and pLannotate feature annotations shown in this document.]
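Description:
pBEL2572 is a bacterial expression plasmid built on the pET21a backbone for producing and purifying a point mutant of the Escherichia coli periplasmic lipid-binding protein MlaC. The sequenced construct is about 6.1 kb and is maintained in E. coli through a ColE1/pMB1-type origin accompanied by the rop gene and the pBR322 bom region, with selection by ampicillin through the bla (β-lactamase) gene and its own promoter. An f1 phage origin is also present. The catalogue lists the plasmid as high copy, although rop normally moderates copy number in pBR322-derived replicons. The annotation additionally picks up short tetracycline-resistance gene fragments, a loxP site and a scrap of a pBluescript polylinker between the f1 origin and the AmpR promoter. The record assigns none of these a function, and the tetracycline fragments appear to be backbone remnants.

The payload is an MlaC coding sequence, introduced by Gibson assembly, that carries the V171R substitution and is described as 6xHis-TEV-MlaC, meaning a hexahistidine affinity tag followed by a TEV protease cleavage site that allows tag removal after purification. The feature table annotates only the mlaC portion, as a fragment, and does not mark the tag or protease site separately. Expression is driven by a T7 promoter with an adjacent lac operator and ends at the T7 terminator. The plasmid-borne lacI gene supplies repressor, so transcription stays off until IPTG induction in a host that provides T7 RNA polymerase. MlaC is thought to shuttle phospholipids across the periplasm to the inner-membrane MlaFEDB complex, and this mutant was deposited with a study of protein-protein interactions in the Mla lipid transport system.
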