Features (pLannotate 1.2.2; 19 found; start..end, strand, type, name):
    191..382     -  CDS            rop: Rop protein, which maintains plasmids at low copy number; rop
    399..779     +  CDS            YPB1_ECOLX: Protein predicted: Swiss-Prot protein existence level 4. From Escherichia coli.
    851..1142    -  CDS            TcR (fragment): tetracycline efflux protein; tet; confers resistance to tetracycline
   1157..1178    -  protein_bind   CAP binding site: CAP binding activates transcription in the presence of cAMP. E. coli catabolite activator protein
   1191..2273    -  CDS            lacI: lac repressor; lacI; The lac repressor binds to the lac operator to inhibit transcription in E. coli. This inhibition can be relieved by adding lactose or isopropyl-β-D-thiogalactopyranoside (IPTG).
   2274..2351    -  promoter       lacI promoter: lacI
   2359..2638    -  CDS            TcR (fragment): tetracycline efflux protein; tet; confers resistance to tetracycline
   2660..2678    +  promoter       T7 promoter: promoter for bacteriophage T7 RNA polymerase
   2679..2703    +  protein_bind   lac operator: The lac repressor binds to the lac operator to inhibit transcription in E. coli. This inhibition can be relieved by adding lactose or isopropyl-β-D-thiogalactopyranoside (IPTG). lac repressor encoded by lacI
   2788..3357    +  CDS            mlaC (fragment): MLAC_ECOLI - Also known as yrbC. Experimental evidence at protein level: Swiss-Prot protein existence level 1. Involved in a phospholipid transport pathway that maintains lipid asymmetry in the outer membrane by retrograde trafficking of phospholipids from the outer membrane to the inner membrane. May transfer phospholipid across the periplasmic space and deliver it to the MlaFEDB complex at the inner membrane. From Escherichia coli (strain K12).
   3383..3432    +  CDS            SET1 (fragment): solubility-enhancement tag derived from T7 phage gene 10B
   3440..3487    +  terminator     T7 terminator: transcription terminator for bacteriophage T7 RNA polymerase
   3524..3952    +  rep_origin     f1 ori (sequence partly withheld): f1 bacteriophage origin of replication; arrow indicates direction of (+) strand synthesis
   4054..4087    +  protein_bind   loxP: Cre-mediated recombination occurs in the 8-bp core sequence (GCATACAT). Cre recombinase
   4117..4135    +  misc_feature   MCS (fragment): pBluescript multiple cloning site
   4166..4270    +  promoter       AmpR promoter: bla
   4271..5131    +  CDS            AmpR: β-lactamase; bla; confers resistance to ampicillin, carbenicillin, and related antibiotics
   5302..5890    +  rep_origin     ori: high-copy-number ColE1/pMB1/pBR322/pUC origin of replication
   6076..89      -  misc_feature   bom (across the origin): basis of mobility region from pBR322
>Addgene plasmid #195683 | pBEL2572 | addgene full sequence | sequence record 392553 | Addgene NGS Result
TGGTGCACTCTCAGTACAATCTGCTCTGATGCCGCATAGTTAAGCCAGTATACACTCCGCTATCGCTACG
TGACTGGGTCATGGCTGCGCCCCGACACCCGCCAACACCCGCTGACGCGCCCTGACGGGCTTGTCTGCTC
CCGGCATCCGCTTACAGACAAGCTGTGACCGTCTCCGGGAGCTGCATGTGTCAGAGGTTTTCACCGTCAT
CACCGAAACGCGCGAGGCAGCTGCGGTAAAGCTCATCAGCGTGGTCGTGAAGCGATTCACAGATGTCTGC
CTGTTCATCCGCGTCCAGCTCGTTGAGTTTCTCCAGAAGCGTTAATGTCTGGCTTCTGATAAAGCGGGCC
ATGTTAAGGGCGGTTTTTTCCTGTTTGGTCACTGATGCCTCCGTGTAAGGGGGATTTCTGTTCATGGGGG
TAATGATACCGATGAAACGAGAGAGGATGCTCACGATACGGGTTACTGATGATGAACATGCCCGGTTACT
GGAACGTTGTGAGGGTAAACAACTGGCGGTATGGATGCGGCGGGACCAGAGAAAAATCACTCAGGGTCAA
TGCCAGCGCTTCGTTAATACAGATGTAGGTGTTCCACAGGGTAGCCAGCAGCATCCTGCGATGCAGATCC
GGAACATAATGGTGCAGGGCGCTGACTTCCGCGTTTCCAGACTTTACGAAACACGGAAACCGAAGACCAT
TCATGTTGTTGCTCAGGTCGCAGACGTTTTGCAGCAGCAGTCGCTTCACGTTCGCTCGCGTATCGGTGAT
TCATTCTGCTAACCAGTAAGGCAACCCCGCCAGCCTAGCCGGGTCCTCAACGACAGGAGCACGATCATGC
GCACCCGTGGGGCCGCCATGCCGGCGATAATGGCCTGCTTCTCGCCGAAACGTTTGGTGGCGGGACCAGT
GACGAAGGCTTGAGCGAGGGCGTGCAAGATTCCGAATACCGCAAGCGACAGGCCGATCATCGTCGCGCTC
CAGCGAAAGCGGTCCTCGCCGAAAATGACCCAGAGCGCTGCCGGCACCTGTCCTACGAGTTGCATGATAA
AGAAGACAGTCATAAGTGCGGCGACGATAGTCATGCCCCGCGCCCACCGGAAGGAGCTGACTGGGTTGAA
GGCTCTCAAGGGCATCGGTCGAGATCCCGGTGCCTAATGAGTGAGCTAACTTACATTAATTGCGTTGCGC
TCACTGCCCGCTTTCCAGTCGGGAAACCTGTCGTGCCAGCTGCATTAATGAATCGGCCAACGCGCGGGGA
GAGGCGGTTTGCGTATTGGGCGCCAGGGTGGTTTTTCTTTTCACCAGTGAGACGGGCAACAGCTGATTGC
CCTTCACCGCCTGGCCCTGAGAGAGTTGCAGCAAGCGGTCCACGCTGGTTTGCCCCAGCAGGCGAAAATC
CTGTTTGATGGTGGTTAACGGCGGGATATAACATGAGCTGTCTTCGGTATCGTCGTATCCCACTACCGAG
ATATCCGCACCAACGCGCAGCCCGGACTCGGTAATGGCGCGCATTGCGCCCAGCGCCATCTGATCGTTGG
CAACCAGCATCGCAGTGGGAACGATGCCCTCATTCAGCATTTGCATGGTTTGTTGAAAACCGGACATGGC
ACTCCAGTCGCCTTCCCGTTCCGCTATCGGCTGAATTTGATTGCGAGTGAGATATTTATGCCAGCCAGCC
AGACGCAGACGCGCCGAGACAGAACTTAATGGGCCCGCTAACAGCGCGATTTGCTGGTGACCCAATGCGA
CCAGATGCTCCACGCCCAGTCGCGTACCGTCTTCATGGGAGAAAATAATACTGTTGATGGGTGTCTGGTC
AGAGACATCAAGAAATAACGCCGGAACATTAGTGCAGGCAGCTTCCACAGCAATGGCATCCTGGTCATCC
AGCGGATAGTTAATGATCAGCCCACTGACGCGTTGCGCGAGAAGATTGTGCACCGCCGCTTTACAGGCTT
CGACGCCGCTTCGTTCTACCATCGACACCACCACGCTGGCACCCAGTTGATCGGCGCGAGATTTAATCGC
CGCGACAATTTGCGACGGCGCGTGCAGGGCCAGACTGGAGGTGGCAACGCCAATCAGCAACGACTGTTTG
CCCGCCAGTTGTTGTGCCACGCGGTTGGGAATGTAATTCAGCTCCGCCATCGCCGCTTCCACTTTTTCCC
GCGTTTTCGCAGAAACGTGGCTGGCCTGGTTCACCACGCGGGAAACGGTCTGATAAGAGACACCGGCATA
CTCTGCGACATCGTATAACGTTACTGGTTTCACATTCACCACCCTGAATTGACTCTCTTCCGGGCGCTAT
CATGCCATACCGCGAAAGGTTTTGCGCCATTCGATGGTGTCCGGGATCTCGACGCTCTCCCTTATGCGAC
TCCTGCATTAGGAAGCAGCCCAGTAGTAGGTTGAGGCCGTTGAGCACCGCCGCCGCAAGGAATGGTGCAT
GCAAGGAGATGGCGCCCAACAGTCCCCCGGCCACGGGGCCTGCCACCATACCCACGCCGAAACAAGCGCT
CATGAGCCCGAAGTGGCGAGCCCGATCTTCCCCATCGGTGATGTCGGCGATATAGGCGCCAGCAACCGCA
CCTGTGGCGCCGGTGATGCCGGCCACGATGCGTCCGGCGTAGAGGATCGAGATCTCGATCCCGCGAAATT
AATACGACTCACTATAGGGGAATTGTGAGCGGATAACAATTCCCCTCTAGAAATAATTTTGTTTAACTTT
GGCCCAGGAGATATACATATGCATCACCACCATCACCATGAAAATCTGTATTTTCAGGCAGACCAGACCA
ATCCGTATAAGCTGATGGACGAGGCGGCGCAGAAAACGTTCGATCGCCTGAAGAATGAGCAACCGCAAAT
TCGGGCCAACCCGGATTATCTGCGTACCATTGTTGATCAGGAACTGCTGCCATACGTACAGGTGAAATAC
GCCGGTGCGCTGGTGCTGGGCCAGTATTACAAGAGTGCGACCCCTGCTCAACGTGAAGCCTACTTTGCCG
CTTTCCGTGAGTACCTGAAGCAGGCTTACGGTCAGGCGCTGGCGATGTATCACGGTCAAACCTATCAGAT
TGCGCCAGAACAGCCGCTGGGCGATAAAACCATTGTGCCTATTCGCGTTACCATTATTGACCCGAATGGC
CGTCCGCCGGTGCGTCTGGACTTCCAGTGGCGTAAAAACTCCCAGACGGGCAATTGGCAGGCTTACGACA
TGATTGCTGAAGGCCGCAGTATGATCACCACCAAACAAAACGAGTGGGGAACGCTGCTGCGTACCAAAGG
TATCGACGGCCTGACTGCGCAACTGAAATCGATTTCTCAACAGAAAATCACTCTGGAAGAGAAAAAATAA
GAGAGACCGGCCGGCCGATCCGGCTGCTAACAAAGCCCGAAAGGAAGCTGAGTTGGCTGCTGCCACCGCT
GAGCAATAACTAGCATAACCCCTTGGGGCCTCTAAACGGGTCTTGAGGGGTTTTTTGCTGAAAGGAGGAA
CTATATCCGGATTGGCGAATGGG
[124 nt withheld, positions 3524-3647]
C
[91 nt withheld, positions 3649-3739]
A
[49 nt withheld, positions 3741-3789]
CCTTTGACGTTGGAGTCCACGTTCTTT
[37 nt withheld, positions 3817-3853]
ACCCTATCTCGGTCTATTCTTTTGATTTATAAGGGATTTTGCCGATTTCGGCCTATTGGTTAAAAAATGA
GCTGATTTAACAAAAATTTAACGCGAATTTTAACAAAATATTAACGCTTACAATTTAGGTGGCACTTTTC
GGGGAACGACGACCTGCAGCCAAGCTAGCTTGGCTGGACGTAAACTCCTCTTCAGACCTAATAACTTCGT
ATAGCATACATTATACGAAGTTATATTAAGGGTTATTGAATATGATCGGAATTGGGCTGCAGGAATTCGA
TAGCTTGGCTGCAGGTCGACCTCGAGGATGTGCGCGGAACCCCTATTTGTTTATTTTTCTAAATACATTC
AAATATGTATCCGCTCATGAGACAATAACCCTGATAAATGCTTCAATAATATTGAAAAAGGAAGAGTATG
AGTATTCAACATTTCCGTGTCGCCCTTATTCCCTTTTTTGCGGCATTTTGCCTTCCTGTTTTTGCTCACC
CAGAAACGCTGGTGAAAGTAAAAGATGCTGAAGATCAGTTGGGTGCACGAGTGGGTTACATCGAACTGGA
TCTCAACAGCGGTAAGATCCTTGAGAGTTTTCGCCCCGAAGAACGTTTTCCAATGATGAGCACTTTTAAA
GTTCTGCTATGTGGCGCGGTATTATCCCGTATTGACGCCGGGCAAGAGCAACTCGGTCGCCGCATACACT
ATTCTCAGAATGACTTGGTTGAGTACTCACCAGTCACAGAAAAGCATCTTACGGATGGCATGACAGTAAG
AGAATTATGCAGTGCTGCCATAACCATGAGTGATAACACTGCGGCCAACTTACTTCTGACAACGATCGGA
GGACCGAAGGAGCTAACCGCTTTTTTGCACAACATGGGGGATCATGTAACTCGCCTTGATCGTTGGGAAC
CGGAGCTGAATGAAGCCATACCAAACGACGAGCGTGACACCACGATGCCTGCAGCAATGGCAACAACGTT
GCGCAAACTATTAACTGGCGAACTACTTACTCTAGCTTCCCGGCAACAATTAATAGACTGGATGGAGGCG
GATAAAGTTGCAGGACCACTTCTGCGCTCGGCCCTTCCGGCTGGCTGGTTTATTGCTGATAAATCTGGAG
CCGGTGAGCGTGGCTCTCGCGGTATCATTGCAGCACTGGGGCCAGATGGTAAGCCCTCCCGTATCGTAGT
TATCTACACGACGGGGAGTCAGGCAACTATGGATGAACGAAATAGACAGATCGCTGAGATAGGTGCCTCA
CTGATTAAGCATTGGTAACTGTCAGACCAAGTTTACTCATATATACTTTAGATTGATTTAAAACTTCATT
TTTAATTTAAAAGGATCTAGGTGAAGATCCTTTTTGATAATCTCATGACCAAAATCCCTTAACGTGAGTT
TTCGTTCCACTGAGCGTCAGACCCCGTAGAAAAGATCAAAGGATCTTCTTGAGATCCTTTTTTTCTGCGC
GTAATCTGCTGCTTGCAAACAAAAAAACCACCGCTACCAGCGGTGGTTTGTTTGCCGGATCAAGAGCTAC
CAACTCTTTTTCCGAAGGTAACTGGCTTCAGCAGAGCGCAGATACCAAATACTGTCCTTCTAGTGTAGCC
GTAGTTAGGCCACCACTTCAAGAACTCTGTAGCACCGCCTACATACCTCGCTCTGCTAATCCTGTTACCA
GTGGCTGCTGCCAGTGGCGATAAGTCGTGTCTTACCGGGTTGGACTCAAGACGATAGTTACCGGATAAGG
CGCAGCGGTCGGGCTGAACGGGGGGTTCGTGCACACAGCCCAGCTTGGAGCGAACGACCTACACCGAACT
GAGATACCTACAGCGTGAGCTATGAGAAAGCGCCACGCTTCCCGAAGGGAGAAAGGCGGACAGGTATCCG
GTAAGCGGCAGGGTCGGAACAGGAGAGCGCACGAGGGAGCTTCCAGGGGGAAACGCCTGGTATCTTTATA
GTCCTGTCGGGTTTCGCCACCTCTGACTTGAGCGTCGATTTTTGTGATGCTCGTCAGGGGGGCGGAGCCT
ATGGAAAAACGCCAGCAACGCGGCCTTTTTACGGTTCCTGGCCTTTTGCTGGCCTTTTGCTCACATGTTC
TTTCCTGCGTTATCCCCTGATTCTGTGGATAACCGTATTACCGCCTTTGAGTGAGCTGATACCGCTCGCC
GCAGCCGAACGACCGAGCGCAGCGAGTCAGTGAGCGAGGAAGCGGAAGAGCGCCTGATGCGGTATTTTCT
CCTTACGCATCTGTGCGGTATTTCACACCGCAA
